Addgene plasmid #221447: pHIV-NAT-T2A-hCD52-eGFP-NFATC2IP-SPR
Purpose: Lentiviral mammalian expression vector of eGFP-tagged NFATC2IP ORF that is fused with S-phase restricted (SPR) degron at its C-terminus
Depositing lab: Daniel Durocher. Depositing organization: Sinai Health System. Publication: NFATC2IP is a mediator of SUMO-dependent genome integrity. Cho T, Hoeg L, Setiaputra D, Durocher D. Genes Dev. 2024 Apr 17;38(5-6):233-252. doi: 10.1101/gad.350914.123. PubMed 38503515.
Backbone
  Vector backbone: pHIV-NAT-T2A-hCD52
  Backbone manufacturer: Ralph Scully
  Backbone size w/o insert (bp): 9173
  Total vector size (bp): 10427
  Vector type: Mammalian Expression, Lentiviral
  Selectable markers: Nourseothricin (clonNAT)
Growth in bacteria
  Bacterial resistance: Ampicillin, 100 μg/mL
  Growth temperature: 37°C
  Growth strain: NEB Stable
  Copy number: Unknown
Gene/Insert
  Gene/Insert name: NFATC2IP
  Species: H. sapiens (human)
  Insert size (bp): 1254
  Mutation: SPR degron: hGEM (1-110) fragment that is fused to hSLBP (18-108), with GGGS linker in between. 1st Methionine of NFATC2IP deleted
  Entrez Gene: NFATC2IP (a.k.a. ESC2, NIP45, RAD60)
  Promoter: CMV
  Tag / fusion protein: eGFP (N terminal on insert)
  Cloning method: Other
  Sequencing primers: 5′ cgcaaatgggcggtaggcgtg
Terms and licenses: Academic/Nonprofit Terms; Industry Terms: Not Available to Industry
How to cite: pHIV-NAT-T2A-hCD52-eGFP-NFATC2IP-SPR was a gift from Daniel Durocher (Addgene plasmid # 221447 ; http://n2t.net/addgene:221447 ; RRID:Addgene_221447)
