[The description below was written by a language model from this plasmid's Addgene catalogue record and pLannotate feature annotations shown in this document.]
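Description:
pHIV-NAT-T2A-hCD52-eGFP-NFATC2IP-SPR is an HIV-1-based lentiviral vector of about 10.4 kb for stable expression of a cell-cycle-restricted, fluorescently tagged human NFATC2IP (also known as NIP45) in mammalian cells. It is propagated in E. coli through a high-copy ColE1/pUC-type origin with ampicillin resistance. The viral portion starts with a CMV enhancer/promoter placed upstream of a truncated 5' LTR, which drives production of genomic RNA in packaging cells. This is followed by the Ψ packaging signal with a gag fragment, the Rev response element, the cPPT/CTS and a second truncated LTR at the 3' end, preceded by a nef fragment.

The catalogue entry lists CMV as the promoter, but in the feature table the annotated CMV element sits at the 5' LTR, and the promoter immediately upstream of the open reading frame is EF-1α, so the fusion appears to be EF-1α-driven. The ORF encodes EGFP fused N-terminally to NFATC2IP lacking its initiator methionine, followed by the S-phase restricted (SPR) degron: geminin residues 1–110 joined through a GGGS linker to SLBP residues 18–108. Each fragment carries cell-cycle-dependent degradation signals, and together they are intended to confine accumulation of the fusion protein to S phase. Downstream, an EMCV IRES permits translation from the same transcript of a nourseothricin (streptothricin) acetyltransferase linked, per the vector name, by T2A to human CD52. Transduced cells can therefore be selected with clonNAT or identified through the CD52 surface marker. The construct is suited to testing whether S-phase-limited NFATC2IP is sufficient for its function, in the context of the depositors' work on SUMO-dependent genome integrity.
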