Features (pLannotate 1.2.2; 23 found; start..end, strand, type, name):
     31..83      -  misc_feature   bom (fragment): basis of mobility region from pBR322
    238..617     +  enhancer       CMV enhancer: human cytomegalovirus immediate early enhancer
    618..817     +  promoter       CMV promoter: human cytomegalovirus (CMV) immediate early promoter
    835..1015    +  LTR            5' LTR (truncated): truncated 5' long terminal repeat (LTR) from HIV-1
   1062..1187    +  misc_feature   HIV-1 Ψ: packaging signal of human immunodeficiency virus type 1
   1171..1509    +  CDS            HIV-1 gag (fragment): gag protein from human immunodeficiency virus 1; gag
   1684..1917    +  misc_feature   RRE: The Rev response element (RRE) of HIV-1 allows for Rev-dependent mRNA export from the nucleus to the cytoplasm.
   2294..2394    +  CDS            Rev (fragment): human immunodeficiency virus 1 (HIV-1) Rev protein; rev; enhances nuclear export of unspliced and incompletely spliced viral mRNAs
   2444..2561    +  misc_feature   cPPT/CTS: central polypurine tract and central termination sequence of HIV-1
   2624..3802    +  promoter       EF-1α promoter: strong constitutive promoter for human elongation factor EF-1α
   3829..4545    +  CDS            EGFP: EGFP is a basic (constitutively fluorescent) green fluorescent protein published in 1996, derived from Aequorea victoria. It is reported to be a rapidly-maturing weak dimer with moderate acid sensitivity.
   4555..5808    +  CDS            NFATC2IP: NF2IP_HUMAN - Also known as NIP45. Experimental evidence at protein level: Swiss-Prot protein existence level 1. In T-helper 2 (Th2) cells, regulates the magnitude of NFAT- driven transcription of a specific subset of cytokine genes, including IL3, IL4, IL5 and IL13, but not IL2. Recruits PRMT1 to the IL4 promoter; this leads to enhancement of histone H4 'Arg-3'-methylation and facilitates subsequent histone acetylation at the IL4 locus, thus promotes robust cytokine expression (By similarity). Down-regulates formation of poly-SUMO chains by UBE2I/UBC9 (By similarity). From Homo sapiens (Human
   5839..6168    +  CDS            GMNN (fragment): GEMI_HUMAN - Experimental evidence at protein level: Swiss-Prot protein existence level 1. Inhibits DNA replication by preventing the incorporation of MCM complex into pre-replication complex (pre-RC) (PubMed:9635433, PubMed:14993212, PubMed:20129055, PubMed:24064211). It is degraded during the mitotic phase of the cell cycle (PubMed:9635433, PubMed:14993212, PubMed:24064211). Its destruction at the metaphase- anaphase transition permits replication in the succeeding cell cycle (PubMed:9635433, PubMed:14993212, PubMed:24064211). Inhibits histone acetyltransferase activity of KAT7/HBO1 in a CDT
   6175..6453    +  CDS            SLBP (fragment): SLBP_HUMAN - Also known as HBP. Experimental evidence at protein level: Swiss-Prot protein existence level 1. RNA-binding protein involved in the histone pre-mRNA processing. Binds the stem-loop structure of replication-dependent histone pre-mRNAs and contributes to efficient 3'-end processing by stabilizing the complex between histone pre-mRNA and U7 small nuclear ribonucleoprotein (snRNP), via the histone downstream element (HDE). Plays an important role in targeting mature histone mRNA from the nucleus to the cytoplasm and to the translation machinery. Stabilizes mature histone mRNA and cou
   6482..7068    +  misc_feature   IRES2: internal ribosome entry site (IRES) of the encephalomyocarditis virus (EMCV)
   7057..7638    +  CDS            sta: STA_STRLA - Experimental evidence at protein level: Swiss-Prot protein existence level 1. Involved in resistance to streptothricin, a broad-spectrum antibiotic produced by streptomycetes. Detoxifies streptothricin via acetylation of the beta amino group of the first beta-lysyl moiety of streptothricin. From Streptomyces lavendulae.
   7702..7884    +  CDS            CD52: CD52_HUMAN - Also known as CDW52, HE5. Experimental evidence at protein level: Swiss-Prot protein existence level 1. May play a role in carrying and orienting carbohydrate, as well as having a more specific role. From Homo sapiens (Human).
   7900..7921    +  misc_feature   MCS (fragment): pBluescript multiple cloning site
   7923..8423    +  CDS            nef (fragment): NEF_HV1LA - Experimental evidence at protein level: Swiss-Prot protein existence level 1. Extracellular Nef protein targets CD4(+) T-lymphocytes for apoptosis by interacting with CXCR4 surface receptors. From Human immunodeficiency virus type 1 group M subtype B (isolate Lai) (HIV-1).
   8430..8610    +  LTR            5' LTR (truncated): truncated 5' long terminal repeat (LTR) from HIV-1
   8672..9260    -  rep_origin     ori: high-copy-number ColE1/pMB1/pBR322/pUC origin of replication
   9431..10291   -  CDS            AmpR: β-lactamase; bla; confers resistance to ampicillin, carbenicillin, and related antibiotics
  10292..10396   -  promoter       AmpR promoter: bla
>Addgene plasmid #221447 | pHIV-NAT-T2A-hCD52-eGFP-NFATC2IP-SPR | addgene full sequence | sequence record 437531 | Addgene NGS Result
GTCGACGGATCGGGAGATCTCCCGATCCCCTATGGTGCACTCTCAGTACAATCTGCTCTGATGCCGCATA
GTTAAGCCAGTATCTGCTCCCTGCTTGTGTGTTGGAGGTCGCTGAGTAGTGCGCGAGCAAAATTTAAGCT
ACAACAAGGCAAGGCTTGACCGACAATTGCATGAAGAATCTGCTTAGGGTTAGGCGTTTTGCGCTGCTTC
GCGATGTACGGGCCAGATATACGCGTTGACATTGATTATTGACTAGTTATTAATAGTAATCAATTACGGG
GTCATTAGTTCATAGCCCATATATGGAGTTCCGCGTTACATAACTTACGGTAAATGGCCCGCCTGGCTGA
CCGCCCAACGACCCCCGCCCATTGACGTCAATAATGACGTATGTTCCCATAGTAACGCCAATAGGGACTT
TCCATTGACGTCAATGGGTGGAGTATTTACGGTAAACTGCCCACTTGGCAGTACATCAAGTGTATCATAT
GCCAAGTACGCCCCCTATTGACGTCAATGACGGTAAATGGCCCGCCTGGCATTATGCCCAGTACATGACC
TTATGGGACTTTCCTACTTGGCAGTACATCTACGTATTAGTCATCGCTATTACCATGGTGATGCGGTTTT
GGCAGTACATCAATGGGCGTGGATAGCGGTTTGACTCACGGGGATTTCCAAGTCTCCACCCCATTGACGT
CAATGGGAGTTTGTTTTGGCACCAAAATCAACGGGACTTTCCAAAATGTCGTAACAACTCCGCCCCATTG
ACGCAAATGGGCGGTAGGCGTGTACGGTGGGAGGTCTATATAAGCAGCGCGTTTTGCCTGTACTGGGTCT
CTCTGGTTAGACCAGATCTGAGCCTGGGAGCTCTCTGGCTAACTAGGGAACCCACTGCTTAAGCCTCAAT
AAAGCTTGCCTTGAGTGCTTCAAGTAGTGTGTGCCCGTCTGTTGTGTGACTCTGGTAACTAGAGATCCCT
CAGACCCTTTTAGTCAGTGTGGAAAATCTCTAGCAGTGGCGCCCGAACAGGGACTTGAAAGCGAAAGGGA
AACCAGAGGAGCTCTCTCGACGCAGGACTCGGCTTGCTGAAGCGCGCACGGCAAGAGGCGAGGGGCGGCG
ACTGGTGAGTACGCCAAAAATTTTGACTAGCGGAGGCTAGAAGGAGAGAGATGGGTGCGAGAGCGTCAGT
ATTAAGCGGGGGAGAATTAGATCGCGATGGGAAAAAATTCGGTTAAGGCCAGGGGGAAAGAAAAAATATA
AATTAAAACATATAGTATGGGCAAGCAGGGAGCTAGAACGATTCGCAGTTAATCCTGGCCTGTTAGAAAC
ATCAGAAGGCTGTAGACAAATACTGGGACAGCTACAACCATCCCTTCAGACAGGATCAGAAGAACTTAGA
TCATTATATAATACAGTAGCAACCCTCTATTGTGTGCATCAAAGGATAGAGATAAAAGACACCAAGGAAG
CTTTAGACAAGATAGAGGAAGAGCAAAACAAAAGTAAGACCACCGCACAGCAAGCGGCCGGCCGCTGATC
TTCAGACCTGGAGGAGGAGATATGAGGGACAATTGGAGAAGTGAATTATATAAATATAAAGTAGTAAAAA
TTGAACCATTAGGAGTAGCACCCACCAAGGCAAAGAGAAGAGTGGTGCAGAGAGAAAAAAGAGCAGTGGG
AATAGGAGCTTTGTTCCTTGGGTTCTTGGGAGCAGCAGGAAGCACTATGGGCGCAGCGTCAATGACGCTG
ACGGTACAGGCCAGACAATTATTGTCTGGTATAGTGCAGCAGCAGAACAATTTGCTGAGGGCTATTGAGG
CGCAACAGCATCTGTTGCAACTCACAGTCTGGGGCATCAAGCAGCTCCAGGCAAGAATCCTGGCTGTGGA
AAGATACCTAAAGGATCAACAGCTCCTGGGGATTTGGGGTTGCTCTGGAAAACTCATTTGCACCACTGCT
GTGCCTTGGAATGCTAGTTGGAGTAATAAATCTCTGGAACAGATTTGGAATCACACGACCTGGATGGAGT
GGGACAGAGAAATTAACAATTACACAAGCTTAATACACTCCTTAATTGAAGAATCGCAAAACCAGCAAGA
AAAGAATGAACAAGAATTATTGGAATTAGATAAATGGGCAAGTTTGTGGAATTGGTTTAACATAACAAAT
TGGCTGTGGTATATAAAATTATTCATAATGATAGTAGGAGGCTTGGTAGGTTTAAGAATAGTTTTTGCTG
TACTTTCTATAGTGAATAGAGTTAGGCAGGGATATTCACCATTATCGTTTCAGACCCACCTCCCAACCCC
GAGGGGACCCGACAGGCCCGAAGGAATAGAAGAAGAAGGTGGAGAGAGAGACAGAGACAGATCCATTCGA
TTAGTGAACGGATCGGCACTGCGTGCGCCAATTCTGCAGACAAATGGCAGTATTCATCCACAATTTTAAA
AGAAAAGGGGGGATTGGGGGGTACAGTGCAGGGGAAAGAATAGTAGACATAATAGCAACAGACATACAAA
CTAAAGAATTACAAAAACAAATTACAAAAATTCAAAATTTTCGGGTTTATTACAGGGACAGCAGAGATCC
AGTTTGGTTAGTACCGGGCCCGCTCTAGCGTGAGGCTCCGGTGCCCGTCAGTGGGCAGAGCGCACATCGC
CCACAGTCCCCGAGAAGTTGGGGGGAGGGGTCGGCAATTGAACCGGTGCCTAGAGAAGGTGGCGCGGGGT
AAACTGGGAAAGTGATGTCGTGTACTGGCTCCGCCTTTTTCCCGAGGGTGGGGGAGAACCGTATATAAGT
GCAGTAGTCGCCGTGAACGTTCTTTTTCGCAACGGGTTTGCCGCCAGAACACAGGTAAGTGCCGTGTGTG
GTTCCCGCGGGCCTGGCCTCTTTACGGGTTATGGCCCTTGCGTGCCTTGAATTACTTCCACCTGGCTGCA
GTACGTGATTCTTGATCCCGAGCTTCGGGTTGGAAGTGGGTGGGAGAGTTCGAGGCCTTGCGCTTAAGGA
GCCCCTTCGCCTCGTGCTTGAGTTGAGGCCTGGCCTGGGCGCTGGGGCCGCCGCGTGCGAATCTGGTGGC
ACCTTCGCGCCTGTCTCGCTGCTTTCGATAAGTCTCTAGCCATTTAAAATTTTTGATGACCTGCTGCGAC
GCTTTTTTTCTGGCAAGATAGTCTTGTAAATGCGGGCCAAGATCTGCACACTGGTATTTCGGTTTTTGGG
GCCGCGGGCGGCGACGGGGCCCGTGCGTCCCAGCGCACATGTTCGGCGAGGCGGGGCCTGCGAGCGCGGC
CACCGAGAATCGGACGGGGGTAGTCTCAAGCTGGCCGGCCTGCTCTGGTGCCTGGCCTCGCGCCGCCGTG
TATCGCCCCGCCCTGGGCGGCAAGGCTGGCCCGGTCGGCACCAGTTGCGTGAGCGGAAAGATGGCCGCTT
CCCGGCCCTGCTGCAGGGAGCTCAAAATGGAGGACGCGGCGCTCGGGAGAGCGGGCGGGTGAGTCACCCA
CACAAAGGAAAAGGGCCTTTCCGTCCTCAGCCGTCGCTTCATGTGACTCCACGGAGTACCGGGCGCCGTC
CAGGCACCTCGATTAGTTCTCGAGCTTTTGGAGTACGTCGTCTTTAGGTTGGGGGGAGGGGTTTTATGCG
ATGGAGTTTCCCCACACTGAGTGGGTGGAGACTGAAGTTAGGCCAGCTTGGCACTTGATGTAATTCTCCT
TGGAATTTGCCCTTTTTGAGTTTGGATCTTGGTTCATTCTCAAGCCTCAGACAGTGGTTCAAAGTTTTTT
TCTTCCATTTCAGGTGTCGTGAGCGGCCGCTGAACTGAATTCGCCACCATGGTGAGCAAGGGCGAGGAGC
TGTTCACCGGGGTGGTGCCCATCCTGGTCGAGCTGGACGGCGACGTAAACGGCCACAAGTTCAGCGTGTC
CGGCGAGGGCGAGGGCGATGCCACCTACGGCAAGCTGACCCTGAAGTTCATCTGCACCACCGGCAAGCTG
CCCGTGCCCTGGCCCACCCTCGTGACCACCCTGACCTACGGCGTGCAGTGCTTCAGCCGCTACCCCGACC
ACATGAAGCAGCACGACTTCTTCAAGTCCGCCATGCCCGAAGGCTACGTCCAGGAGCGCACCATCTTCTT
CAAGGACGACGGCAACTACAAGACCCGCGCCGAGGTGAAGTTCGAGGGCGACACCCTGGTGAACCGCATC
GAGCTGAAGGGCATCGACTTCAAGGAGGACGGCAACATCCTGGGGCACAAGCTGGAGTACAACTACAACA
GCCACAACGTCTATATCATGGCCGACAAGCAGAAGAACGGCATCAAGGTGAACTTCAAGATCCGCCACAA
CATCGAGGACGGCAGCGTGCAGCTCGCCGACCACTACCAGCAGAACACCCCCATCGGCGACGGCCCCGTG
CTGCTGCCCGACAACCACTACCTGAGCACCCAGTCCGCCCTGAGCAAAGACCCCAACGAGAAGCGCGATC
ACATGGTCCTGCTGGAGTTCGTGACCGCCGCCGGGATCACTCTCGGCATGGACGAGCTGTACAAGGGCGC
GCCAGCGGAGCCTGTGGGGAAGCGGGGCCGCTGGTCCGGAGGTAGCGGTGCCGGCCGAGGGGGTCGGGGC
GGCTGGGGCGGTCGGGGCCGGCGTCCTCGGGCCCAGCGGTCTCCATCCCGGGGCACGCTGGACGTAGTGT
CTGTGGACTTGGTCACCGACAGCGATGAGGAAATTCTGGAGGTCGCCACCGCTCGCGGTGCCGCGGACGA
GGTTGAGGTGGAGCCCCCGGAGCCCCCGGGGCCGGTCGCGTCCCGGGATAACAGCAACAGTGACAGCGAA
GGGGAGGACAGGCGGCCCGCAGGACCCCCGCGGGAGCCGGTCAGGCGGCGGCGGCGGCTGGTGCTGGATC
CGGGGGAGGCGCCGCTGGTTCCGGTGTACTCGGGGAAGGTTAAAAGCAGCCTTCGCCTTATCCCAGATGA
TCTATCCCTCCTGAAACTCTACCCTCCAGGGGATGAGGAAGAGGCAGAGCTGGCAGATTCGAGTGGTCTC
TACCATGAGGGCTCCCCATCACCAGGCTCTCCCTGGAAGACAAAGCTGAGGACTAAGGATAAAGAAGAGA
AGAAAAAGACAGAGTTTCTGGATCTGGACAACTCTCCTCTGTCCCCACCTTCACCAAGGACCAAAAGCAG
AACGCATACTCGGGCACTCAAGAAGTTAAGTGAGGTGAACAAGCGCCTCCAGGATCTCCGTTCCTGTCTG
AGCCCCAAGCCACCTCAGGGTCAAGAGCAACAGGGCCAAGAGGATGAAGTGGTCTTGGTGGAAGGGCCCA
CCCTCCCAGAGACCCCCCGACTCTTCCCACTCAAAATCCGTTGCCGGGCTGACCTGGTCAGATTGCCCCT
CAGGATGTCGGAGCCCCTGCAGAGTGTGGTGGACCACATGGCCACCCACCTTGGGGTGTCCCCAAGCAGG
ATCCTTTTGCTTTTTGGAGAGACAGAGCTATCACCTACTGCCACTCCCAGGACCCTAAAGCTCGGAGTGG
CTGACATCATTGACTGTGTGGTACTAACAAGTTCTCCAGAGGCCACAGAGACGTCCCAACAGCTCCAGCT
CCGGGTGCAGGGAAAGGAGAAACACCAGACACTGGAAGTCTCACTGTCTCGAGATTCCCCTCTAAAGACC
CTCATGTCCCACTATGAGGAGGCCATGGGACTGTCGGGACGGAAGCTCTCCTTCTTCTTTGATGGGACAA
AGCTTTCAGGCAGGGAGCTGCCAGCTGACCTGGGCATGGAATCTGGGGACCTCATTGAGGTCTGGGGCGG
ATATCCATCACACTGGCGGCCGCTCGAGATGAATCCCAGTATGAAGCAGAAACAAGAAGAAATCAAAGAG
AATATAAAGAATAGTTCTGTCCCAAGAAGAACTCTGAAGATGATTCAGCCTTCTGCATCTGGATCTCTTG
TTGGAAGAGAAAATGAGCTGTCCGCAGGCTTGTCCAAAAGGAAACATCGGAATGACCACTTAACATCTAC
AACTTCCAGCCCTGGGGTTATTGTCCCAGAATCTAGTGAAAATAAAAATCTTGGAGGAGTCACCCAGGAG
TCATTTGATCTTATGATTAAAGAAAATCCATCCTCTCAGTATTGGAAGGAAGTGGCAGAAAAACGGAGAA
AGGCGCTGGGCGGGGGATCCGCCAGCCCGCCGTCCCCCGCGCGATGGAGCCTGGGACGGAAGCGCAGAGC
CGACGGCAGGCGCTGGAGGCCCGAAGACGCCGAGGAGGCAGAGCACCGCGGCGCCGAGCGCAGACCCGAG
AGCTTTACCACTCCTGAAGGCCCTAAACCCCGTTCCAGATGCTCTGACTGGGCAAGTGCAGTTGAAGAAG
ATGAAATGAGGACCAGAGTTAACAAAGAAATGGCAAGATATAAAAGGAAACTCCTCATCAATGACTTTGG
AAGAGAGAGAAAATGATCTAGAGTACCCGGGCTAGGATCCGCCCCTCTCCCTCCCCCCCCCCTAACGTTA
CTGGCCGAAGCCGCTTGGAATAAGGCCGGTGTGCGTTTGTCTATATGTTATTTTCCACCATATTGCCGTC
TTTTGGCAATGTGAGGGCCCGGAAACCTGGCCCTGTCTTCTTGACGAGCATTCCTAGGGGTCTTTCCCCT
CTCGCCAAAGGAATGCAAGGTCTGTTGAATGTCGTGAAGGAAGCAGTTCCTCTGGAAGCTTCTTGAAGAC
AAACAACGTCTGTAGCGACCCTTTGCAGGCAGCGGAACCCCCCACCTGGCGACAGGTGCCTCTGCGGCCA
AAAGCCACGTGTATAAGATACACCTGCAAAGGCGGCACAACCCCAGTGCCACGTTGTGAGTTGGATAGTT
GTGGAAAGAGTCAAATGGCTCTCCTCAAGCGTATTCAACAAGGGGCTGAAGGATGCCCAGAAGGTACCCC
ATTGTATGGGATCTGATCTGGGGCCTCGGTACACATGCTTTACATGTGTTTAGTCGAGGTTAAAAAAACG
TCTAGGCCCCCCGAACCACGGGGACGTGGTTTTCCTTTGAAAAACACGATGATAATATGGCCACAACCAT
GGGCACCACCCTGGACGACACGGCTTACCGATACCGCACCAGTGTCCCTGGGGACGCCGAGGCCATCGAG
GCACTGGATGGGTCCTTCACCACCGACACCGTCTTCCGCGTCACCGCCACCGGGGACGGCTTCACCCTGC
GGGAGGTGCCGGTGGACCCGCCCCTGACCAAGGTGTTCCCCGACGACGAATCGGACGACGAATCGGACGA
CGGGGAGGACGGCGACCCGGACTCCCGGACGTTCGTCGCGTACGGGGACGACGGCGACCTGGCGGGCTTC
GTGGTCGTCTCGTACTCCGGCTGGAACCGCCGGCTGACCGTCGAGGACATTGAGGTAGCACCCGAGCACA
GGGGACACGGGGTGGGACGGGCATTGATGGGACTGGCTACCGAGTTCGCCAGAGAACGGGGAGCTGGTCA
TCTTTGGCTCGAAGTCACCAACGTCAACGCACCGGCGATCCACGCTTACCGGCGGATGGGGTTCACCCTC
TGCGGCCTGGACACCGCCCTGTACGACGGCACCGCCTCGGACGGCGAGCAGGCGCTCTACATGTCCATGC
CCTGCCCCGGCAGTGGCGAGGGCAGAGGAAGTCTGCTAACATGCGGTGACGTCGAGGAGAATCCTGGCCC
AATGAAGCGCTTCCTCTTCCTCCTACTCACCATCAGCCTCCTGGTTATGGTACAGATACAAACTGGACTC
TCAGGACAAAACGACACCAGCCAAACCAGCAGCCCCTCAGCATCCAGCAACATAAGCGGAGGCATTTTCC
TTTTCTTCGTGGCTAATGCCATAATCCACCTCTTCTGCTTCAGTTGAGGCGCGCCAAATTTATCGATACC
GTCGACCTCGATCGAGACCTAGAAAAACATGGAGCAATCACAAGTAGCAATACAGCAGCTACCAATGCTG
ATTGTGCCTGGCTAGAAGCACAAGAGGAGGAGGAGGTGGGTTTTCCAGTCACACCTCAGGTACCTTTAAG
ACCAATGACTTACAAGGCAGCTGTAGATCTTAGCCACTTTTTAAAAGAAAAGGGGGGACTGGAAGGGCTA
ATTCACTCCCAACGAAGACAAGATATCCTTGATCTGTGGATCTACCACACACAAGGCTACTTCCCTGATT
GGCAGAACTACACACCAGGGCCAGGGATCAGATATCCACTGACCTTTGGATGGTGCTACAAGCTAGTACC
AGTTGAGCAAGAGAAGGTAGAAGAAGCCAATGAAGGAGAGAACACCCGCTTGTTACACCCTGTGAGCCTG
CATGGGATGGATGACCCGGAGAGAGAAGTATTAGAGTGGAGGTTTGACAGCCGCCTAGCATTTCATCACA
TGGCCCGAGAGCTGCATCCGGACTGTACTGGGTCTCTCTGGTTAGACCAGATCTGAGCCTGGGAGCTCTC
TGGCTAACTAGGGAACCCACTGCTTAAGCCTCAATAAAGCTTGCCTTGAGTGCTTCAAGTAGTGTGTGCC
CGTCTGTTGTGTGACTCTGGTAACTAGAGATCCCTCAGACCCTTTTAGTCAGTGTGGAAAATCTCTAGCA
GCATGTGAGCAAAAGGCCAGCAAAAGGCCAGGAACCGTAAAAAGGCCGCGTTGCTGGCGTTTTTCCATAG
GCTCCGCCCCCCTGACGAGCATCACAAAAATCGACGCTCAAGTCAGAGGTGGCGAAACCCGACAGGACTA
TAAAGATACCAGGCGTTTCCCCCTGGAAGCTCCCTCGTGCGCTCTCCTGTTCCGACCCTGCCGCTTACCG
GATACCTGTCCGCCTTTCTCCCTTCGGGAAGCGTGGCGCTTTCTCATAGCTCACGCTGTAGGTATCTCAG
TTCGGTGTAGGTCGTTCGCTCCAAGCTGGGCTGTGTGCACGAACCCCCCGTTCAGCCCGACCGCTGCGCC
TTATCCGGTAACTATCGTCTTGAGTCCAACCCGGTAAGACACGACTTATCGCCACTGGCAGCAGCCACTG
GTAACAGGATTAGCAGAGCGAGGTATGTAGGCGGTGCTACAGAGTTCTTGAAGTGGTGGCCTAACTACGG
CTACACTAGAAGAACAGTATTTGGTATCTGCGCTCTGCTGAAGCCAGTTACCTTCGGAAAAAGAGTTGGT
AGCTCTTGATCCGGCAAACAAACCACCGCTGGTAGCGGTGGTTTTTTTGTTTGCAAGCAGCAGATTACGC
GCAGAAAAAAAGGATCTCAAGAAGATCCTTTGATCTTTTCTACGGGGTCTGACGCTCAGTGGAACGAAAA
CTCACGTTAAGGGATTTTGGTCATGAGATTATCAAAAAGGATCTTCACCTAGATCCTTTTAAATTAAAAA
TGAAGTTTTAAATCAATCTAAAGTATATATGAGTAAACTTGGTCTGACAGTTACCAATGCTTAATCAGTG
AGGCACCTATCTCAGCGATCTGTCTATTTCGTTCATCCATAGTTGCCTGACTCCCCGTCGTGTAGATAAC
TACGATACGGGAGGGCTTACCATCTGGCCCCAGTGCTGCAATGATACCGCGAGACCCACGCTCACCGGCT
CCAGATTTATCAGCAATAAACCAGCCAGCCGGAAGGGCCGAGCGCAGAAGTGGTCCTGCAACTTTATCCG
CCTCCATCCAGTCTATTAATTGTTGCCGGGAAGCTAGAGTAAGTAGTTCGCCAGTTAATAGTTTGCGCAA
CGTTGTTGCCATTGCTACAGGCATCGTGGTGTCACGCTCGTCGTTTGGTATGGCTTCATTCAGCTCCGGT
TCCCAACGATCAAGGCGAGTTACATGATCCCCCATGTTGTGCAAAAAAGCGGTTAGCTCCTTCGGTCCTC
CGATCGTTGTCAGAAGTAAGTTGGCCGCAGTGTTATCACTCATGGTTATGGCAGCACTGCATAATTCTCT
TACTGTCATGCCATCCGTAAGATGCTTTTCTGTGACTGGTGAGTACTCAACCAAGTCATTCTGAGAATAG
TGTATGCGGCGACCGAGTTGCTCTTGCCCGGCGTCAATACGGGATAATACCGCGCCACATAGCAGAACTT
TAAAAGTGCTCATCATTGGAAAACGTTCTTCGGGGCGAAAACTCTCAAGGATCTTACCGCTGTTGAGATC
CAGTTCGATGTAACCCACTCGTGCACCCAACTGATCTTCAGCATCTTTTACTTTCACCAGCGTTTCTGGG
TGAGCAAAAACAGGAAGGCAAAATGCCGCAAAAAAGGGAATAAGGGCGACACGGAAATGTTGAATACTCA
TACTCTTCCTTTTTCAATATTATTGAAGCATTTATCAGGGTTATTGTCTCATGAGCGGATACATATTTGA
ATGTATTTAGAAAAATAAACAAATAGGGGTTCCGCGCACATTTCCCCGAAAAGTGCCACCTGAC
